>Addgene plasmid #193997 | pcDNA3.1(+)-myc-OGA(GS-544)C181_NLS | addgene full sequence | sequence record 379373 | Addgene NGS Result
TAGGGGTTCCGCGCACATTTCCCCGAAAAGTGCCACCTGACGTCGACGGATCGGGAGATCTCCCGATCCC
CTATGGTGCACTCTCAGTACAATCTGCTCTGATGCCGCATAGTTAAGCCAGTATCTGCTCCCTGCTTGTG
TGTTGGAGGTCGCTGAGTAGTGCGCGAGCAAAATTTAAGCTACAACAAGGCAAGGCTTGACCGACAATTG
CATGAAGAATCTGCTTAGGGTTAGGCGTTTTGCGCTGCTTCGCGATGTACGGGCCAGATATACGCGTTGA
CATTGATTATTGACTAGTTATTAATAGTAATCAATTACGGGGTCATTAGTTCATAGCCCATATATGGAGT
TCCGCGTTACATAACTTACGGTAAATGGCCCGCCTGGCTGACCGCCCAACGACCCCCGCCCATTGACGTC
AATAATGACGTATGTTCCCATAGTAACGCCAATAGGGACTTTCCATTGACGTCAATGGGTGGAGTATTTA
CGGTAAACTGCCCACTTGGCAGTACATCAAGTGTATCATATGCCAAGTACGCCCCCTATTGACGTCAATG
ACGGTAAATGGCCCGCCTGGCATTATGCCCAGTACATGACCTTATGGGACTTTCCTACTTGGCAGTACAT
CTACGTATTAGTCATCGCTATTACCATGGTGATGCGGTTTTGGCAGTACATCAATGGGCGTGGATAGCGG
TTTGACTCACGGGGATTTCCAAGTCTCCACCCCATTGACGTCAATGGGAGTTTGTTTTGGCACCAAAATC
AACGGGACTTTCCAAAATGTCGTAACAACTCCGCCCCATTGACGCAAATGGGCGGTAGGCGTGTACGGTG
GGAGGTCTATATAAGCAGAGCTCTCTGGCTAACTAGAGAACCCACTGCTTACTGGCTTATCGAAATTAAT
ACGACTCACTATAGGGAGACCCAAGCTGGCGAGCGTTTAAGCTTGAGCAATGGAGCAGAAGCTGATCAGC
GAGGAGGATCTGGCGATCGCAATGGTGCAGAAGGAGAGTCAAGCGACGTTGGAGGAGCGGGAGAGCGAGC
TCAGCTCCAACCCTGCCGCCTCTGCGGGGGCATCGCTGGAGCCGCCGGCAGCTCCGGCACCCGGAGAAGA
CAACCCCGCCGGGGCTGGGGGAGCGGCGGTGGCCGGGGCCGCAGGAGGGGCTCGGCGGTTCCTCTGCGGT
GTGGTGGAAGGATTTTATGGAAGACCTTGGGTTATGGAACAGAGAAAAGAACTCTTTAGAAGGCTCCAGA
AATGGGAATTAAATACATACTTGTATGCCCCAAAAGATGACTACAAACATAGGATGTTTTGGCGAGAGAT
GTATTCAGTGGAGGAAGCTGAGCAACTTATGACTCTCATCTCTGCTGCACGAGAATATGAGATAGAGTTC
ATCTATGCGATCTCACCTGGATTGGATATCACTTTTTCTAACCCCAAGGAAGTATCCACATTGAAACGTA
AATTGGACCAGGTTTCTCAGTTTGGGTGCAGATCATTTGCTTTGCTTTTTGATGATATAGACCATAATAT
GTGCCTTGCCGAGGGTACCCGAATCTTCGATCCGGTCACTGGTACAACGCATCGCATCGAGGATGTTGTC
GATGGGCGCAAGCCTATTCATGTCGTGGCTGCTGCCAAGGACGGAACGCTGCTCGCGCGGCCCGTGGTGT
CCTGGTTCGACCAGGGAACGCGGGATGTGATCGGGTTGCGGATCGCCGGTGGCGCCATCGTGTGGGCGAC
ACCCGATCACAAGGTGCTGACAGAGTACGGCTGGCGTGCCGCCGGGGAACTCCGCAAGGGAGACAGGGTG
GCCGGACCGGGTGGTTCTGGTAACAGCCTGGCCTTGTCCCTGACGGCCGACCAGATGGTCAGTGCCTTGT
TGGATGCTGAGCCCCCCATACTCTATTCCGAGTATGATCCTACCAGTCCCTTCAGTGAAGCTTCGATGAT
GGGCTTACTGACCAACCTGGCAGACAGGGAGCTGGTTCACATGATCAACTGGGCGAAGAGGGTGCCAGGC
TTTGTGGATTTGACCCTCCATGATCAGGCCCACCTTCTAGAACGTGCCTGGCTAGAGATCCTGATGATTG
GTCTCGTCTGGCGCTCCATGGAGCACCCAGGGAAGCTACTGTTTGCTCCTAACTTGCTCTTGGACAGGAA
CCAGGGAAAATGTGTAGAGGGCATGGTGGAGATCTTCGACATGCTGCTGGCTACATCATCTCGGTTCCGC
ATGATGAATCTGCAGGGAGAGGAGTTTGTGTGCCTCAAATCTATTATTTTGCTTAATTCTGGAGTGTACA
CATTTCTGTCCAGCACCCTGAAGTCTCTGGAAGAGAAGGACCATATCCACCGAGCCCTGGACAAGATCAC
GGACACTTTGATCCACCTGATGGCCAAGGCAGGCCTGACCCTGCAGCAGCAGCACCAGCGGCTGGCCCAG
CTCCTCCTCATCCTCTCCCACATCAGGCACATGAGTAACAAAGGAATGGAGCATCTGTACAGCATGAAGT
ACAAGAACGTGGTGCCCCTCTATGACCTGCTGCTGGAGATGCTGGACGCCCACCGCCTACATGCGGGTGG
TTCTGGTGCTAGCCGCGTGCAGGCGTTCGCGGATGCCCTGGATGACAAATTCCTGCACGACATGCTGGCG
GAAGGACTCCGCTATTCCGTGATCCGAGAAGTGCTGCCAACGCGGCGGGCACGAACGTTCGACCTCGAGG
TCGAGGAACTGCACACCCTCGTCGCCGAAGGGGTTGTCGTGCACAACTGCGCAGCAGACAAAGAGGTATT
CAGTTCTTTTGCTCATGCCCAAGTCTCCATCACAAATGAAATCTATCAGTACCTAGGAGAGCCAGAAACT
TTCCTCTTCTGTCCCACAGAATACTGTGGCACTTTCTGTTATCCAAATGTGTCTCAGTCTCCATATTTAA
GGACTGTGGGTGAAAAGCTTCTACCTGGAATTGAAGTGCTTTGGACAGGTCCCAAAGTTGTTTCTAAAGA
AATTCCAGTAGAGTCCATCGAAGAGGTTTCTAAGATTATTAAGAGAGCTCCAGTAATCTGGGATAACATT
CATGCTAATGATTATGATCAGAAGAGACTGTTTCTGGGCCCGTACAAAGGAAGATCCACAGAACTCATCC
CACGGTTAAAAGGAGTCCTCACTAATCCAAATTGTGAATTTGAAGCCAACTACGTTGCTATCCACACCCT
TGCCACCTGGTACAAATCAAACATGAATGGAGTGAGAAAAGATGTAGTGATGACTGACAGTGAAGATAGT
ACTGTGTCCATCCAGATAAAATTAGAAAATGAAGGCAGTGATGAAGATATTGAAACTGATGTACTCTATA
GTCCACAGATGGCTCTAAAGCTAGCATTAACAGAATGGTTGCAAGAGTTTGGTGTGCCTCATCAATACAG
CAGTAGGGGAAGCGGCTCCGGAAGTGGATCTGGAAGTGGATCCGGAAGCGGAGAAAAGCCTTTGTACACT
GCGGAACCAGTGACCCTGGAGGATTTGCAGTTACTTGCTGATCTATTCTACCTTCCTTACGAGCATGGAC
CCAAAGGAGCACAGATGTTACGGGAATTTCAATGGCTTCGAGCAAATAGTAGTGTTGTCAGTGTCAATTG
CAAAGGAAAAGACTCTGAAAAAATTGAAGAATGGCGGTCACGAGCAGCCAAGTTTGAAGAGATGTGTGGA
CTAGTGATGGGAATGTTCACTCGGCTCTCCAATTGTGCCAACAGGACAATTCTTTATGACATGTACTCCT
ATGTTTGGGATATCAAGAGTATAATGTCTATGGTGAAGTCTTTTGTACAGTGGTTAGGGTGTCGTAGTCA
TTCTTCAGCACAATTCTTAATTGGAGACCAAGAACCCTGGGCCTTTAGAGGTGGTCTAGCAGGAGAGTTC
CAGCGTTTGCTGCCAATTGATGGGGCAAATGATCTCTTTTTTCAGCCACCTAAGCGACCTGCCGCCACAA
AGAAGGCTGGACAGGCTAAGAAGAAGAAATAAGTCTAGAGGGCCCGTTTAAACCCGCTGATCAGCCTCGA
CTGTGCCTTCTAGTTGCCAGCCATCTGTTGTTTGCCCCTCCCCCGTGCCTTCCTTGACCCTGGAAGGTGC
CACTCCCACTGTCCTTTCCTAATAAAATGAGGAAATTGCATCGCATTGTCTGAGTAGGTGTCATTCTATT
CTGGGGGGTGGGGTGGGGCAGGACAGCAAGGGGGAGGATTGGGAAGACAATAGCAGGCATGCTGGGGATG
CGGTGGGCTCTATGGCTTCTGAGGCGGAAAGAACCAGCTGGGGCTCTAGGGGGTATCCCC
[124 nt withheld, positions 4331-4454]
C
[91 nt withheld, positions 4456-4546]
A
[49 nt withheld, positions 4548-4596]
CCTTTGACGTTGGAGTCCACGTTCTTT
[37 nt withheld, positions 4624-4660]
ACCCTATCTCGGTCTATTCTTTTGATTTATAAGGGATTTTGCCGATTTCGGCCTATTGGTTAAAAAATGA
GCTGATTTAACAAAAATTTAACGCGAATTAATTCTGTGGAATGTGTGTCAGTTAGGGTGTGGAAAGTCCC
CAGGCTCCCCAGCAGGCAGAAGTATGCAAAGCATGCATCTCAATTAGTCAGCAACCAGGTGTGGAAAGTC
CCCAGGCTCCCCAGCAGGCAGAAGTATGCAAAGCATGCATCTCAATTAGTCAGCAACCATAGTCCCGCCC
CTAACTCCGCCCATCCCGCCCCTAACTCCGCCCAGTTCCGCCCATTCTCCGCCCCATGGCTGACTAATTT
TTTTTATTTATGCAGAGGCCGAGGCCGCCTCTGCCTCTGAGCTATTCCAGAAGTAGTGAGGAGGCTTTTT
TGGAGGCCTAGGCTTTTGCAAAAAGCTCCCGGGAGCTTGTATATCCATTTTCGGATCTGATCAAGAGACA
GGATGAGGATCGTTTCGCATGATTGAACAAGATGGATTGCACGCAGGTTCTCCGGCCGCTTGGGTGGAGA
GGCTATTCGGCTATGACTGGGCACAACAGACAATCGGCTGCTCTGATGCCGCCGTGTTCCGGCTGTCAGC
GCAGGGGCGCCCGGTTCTTTTTGTCAAGACCGACCTGTCCGGTGCCCTGAATGAACTGCAGGACGAGGCA
GCGCGGCTATCGTGGCTGGCCACGACGGGCGTTCCTTGCGCAGCTGTGCTCGACGTTGTCACTGAAGCGG
GAAGGGACTGGCTGCTATTGGGCGAAGTGCCGGGGCAGGATCTCCTGTCATCTCACCTTGCTCCTGCCGA
GAAAGTATCCATCATGGCTGATGCAATGCGGCGGCTGCATACGCTTGATCCGGCTACCTGCCCATTCGAC
CACCAAGCGAAACATCGCATCGAGCGAGCACGTACTCGGATGGAAGCCGGTCTTGTCGATCAGGATGATC
TGGACGAAGAGCATCAGGGGCTCGCGCCAGCCGAACTGTTCGCCAGGCTCAAGGCGCGCATGCCCGACGG
CGAGGATCTCGTCGTGACCCATGGCGATGCCTGCTTGCCGAATATCATGGTGGAAAATGGCCGCTTTTCT
GGATTCATCGACTGTGGCCGGCTGGGTGTGGCGGACCGCTATCAGGACATAGCGTTGGCTACCCGTGATA
TTGCTGAAGAGCTTGGCGGCGAATGGGCTGACCGCTTCCTCGTGCTTTACGGTATCGCCGCTCCCGATTC
GCAGCGCATCGCCTTCTATCGCCTTCTTGACGAGTTCTTCTGAGCGGGACTCTGGGGTTCGAAATGACCG
ACCAAGCGACGCCCAACCTGCCATCACGAGATTTCGATTCCACCGCCGCCTTCTATGAAAGGTTGGGCTT
CGGAATCGTTTTCCGGGACGCCGGCTGGATGATCCTCCAGCGCGGGGATCTCATGCTGGAGTTCTTCGCC
CACCCCAACTTGTTTATTGCAGCTTATAATGGTTACAAATAAAGCAATAGCATCACAAATTTCACAAATA
AAGCATTTTTTTCACTGCATTCTAGTTGTGGTTTGTCCAAACTCATCAATGTATCTTATCATGTCTGTAT
ACCGTCGACCTCTAGCTAGAGCTTGGCGTAATCATGGTCATAGCTGTTTCCTGTGTGAAATTGTTATCCG
CTCACAATTCCACACAACATACGAGCCGGAAGCATAAAGTGTAAAGCCTGGGGTGCCTAATGAGTGAGCT
AACTCACATTAATTGCGTTGCGCTCACTGCCCGCTTTCCAGTCGGGAAACCTGTCGTGCCAGCTGCATTA
ATGAATCGGCCAACGCGCGGGGAGAGGCGGTTTGCGTATTGGGCGCTCTTCCGCTTCCTCGCTCACTGAC
TCGCTGCGCTCGGTCGTTCGGCTGCGGCGAGCGGTATCAGCTCACTCAAAGGCGGTAATACGGTTATCCA
CAGAATCAGGGGATAACGCAGGAAAGAACATGTGAGCAAAAGGCCAGCAAAAGGCCAGGAACCGTAAAAA
GGCCGCGTTGCTGGCGTTTTTCCATAGGCTCCGCCCCCCTGACGAGCATCACAAAAATCGACGCTCAAGT
CAGAGGTGGCGAAACCCGACAGGACTATAAAGATACCAGGCGTTTCCCCCTGGAAGCTCCCTCGTGCGCT
CTCCTGTTCCGACCCTGCCGCTTACCGGATACCTGTCCGCCTTTCTCCCTTCGGGAAGCGTGGCGCTTTC
TCATAGCTCACGCTGTAGGTATCTCAGTTCGGTGTAGGTCGTTCGCTCCAAGCTGGGCTGTGTGCACGAA
CCCCCCGTTCAGCCCGACCGCTGCGCCTTATCCGGTAACTATCGTCTTGAGTCCAACCCGGTAAGACACG
ACTTATCGCCACTGGCAGCAGCCACTGGTAACAGGATTAGCAGAGCGAGGTATGTAGGCGGTGCTACAGA
GTTCTTGAAGTGGTGGCCTAACTACGGCTACACTAGAAGAACAGTATTTGGTATCTGCGCTCTGCTGAAG
CCAGTTACCTTCGGAAAAAGAGTTGGTAGCTCTTGATCCGGCAAACAAACCACCGCTGGTAGCGGTGGTT
TTTTTGTTTGCAAGCAGCAGATTACGCGCAGAAAAAAAGGATCTCAAGAAGATCCTTTGATCTTTTCTAC
GGGGTCTGACGCTCAGTGGAACGAAAACTCACGTTAAGGGATTTTGGTCATGAGATTATCAAAAAGGATC
TTCACCTAGATCCTTTTAAATTAAAAATGAAGTTTTAAATCAATCTAAAGTATATATGAGTAAACTTGGT
CTGACAGTTACCAATGCTTAATCAGTGAGGCACCTATCTCAGCGATCTGTCTATTTCGTTCATCCATAGT
TGCCTGACTCCCCGTCGTGTAGATAACTACGATACGGGAGGGCTTACCATCTGGCCCCAGTGCTGCAATG
ATACCGCGAGACCCACGCTCACCGGCTCCAGATTTATCAGCAATAAACCAGCCAGCCGGAAGGGCCGAGC
GCAGAAGTGGTCCTGCAACTTTATCCGCCTCCATCCAGTCTATTAATTGTTGCCGGGAAGCTAGAGTAAG
TAGTTCGCCAGTTAATAGTTTGCGCAACGTTGTTGCCATTGCTACAGGCATCGTGGTGTCACGCTCGTCG
TTTGGTATGGCTTCATTCAGCTCCGGTTCCCAACGATCAAGGCGAGTTACATGATCCCCCATGTTGTGCA
AAAAAGCGGTTAGCTCCTTCGGTCCTCCGATCGTTGTCAGAAGTAAGTTGGCCGCAGTGTTATCACTCAT
GGTTATGGCAGCACTGCATAATTCTCTTACTGTCATGCCATCCGTAAGATGCTTTTCTGTGACTGGTGAG
TACTCAACCAAGTCATTCTGAGAATAGTGTATGCGGCGACCGAGTTGCTCTTGCCCGGCGTCAATACGGG
ATAATACCGCGCCACATAGCAGAACTTTAAAAGTGCTCATCATTGGAAAACGTTCTTCGGGGCGAAAACT
CTCAAGGATCTTACCGCTGTTGAGATCCAGTTCGATGTAACCCACTCGTGCACCCAACTGATCTTCAGCA
TCTTTTACTTTCACCAGCGTTTCTGGGTGAGCAAAAACAGGAAGGCAAAATGCCGCAAAAAAGGGAATAA
GGGCGACACGGAAATGTTGAATACTCATACTCTTCCTTTTTCAATATTATTGAAGCATTTATCAGGGTTA
TTGTCTCATGAGCGGATACATATTTGAATGTATTTAGAAAAATAAACAAA
Features (pLannotate 1.2.2; 20 found; start..end, strand, type, name):
     72..124     -  misc_feature   bom (fragment): basis of mobility region from pBR322
    279..658     +  enhancer       CMV enhancer: human cytomegalovirus immediate early enhancer
    659..862     +  promoter       CMV promoter: human cytomegalovirus (CMV) immediate early promoter
    858..891     +  LTR            5' LTR (truncated) (fragment): truncated 5' long terminal repeat (LTR) from HIV-1
    907..925     +  promoter       T7 promoter: promoter for bacteriophage T7 RNA polymerase
   1002..3971    +  CDS            OGA: OGA_HUMAN - Also known as HEXC, KIAA0679, MEA5, MGEA5. Experimental evidence at protein level: Swiss-Prot protein existence level 1. [Isoform 3]: Cleaves GlcNAc but not GalNAc from O- glycosylated proteins. Can use p-nitrophenyl-beta-GlcNAc as substrate but not p-nitrophenyl-beta-GalNAc or p-nitrophenyl-alpha-GlcNAc (in vitro), but has about six times lower specific activity than isoform 1. From Homo sapiens (Human).
   4061..4285    +  polyA_signal   bGH poly(A) signal: bovine growth hormone polyadenylation signal
   4289..4310    +  promoter       SV40 promoter (fragment): SV40 enhancer and early promoter
   4331..4759    +  rep_origin     f1 ori (sequence partly withheld): f1 bacteriophage origin of replication; arrow indicates direction of (+) strand synthesis
   4773..5102    +  promoter       SV40 promoter: SV40 enhancer and early promoter
   5169..5960    +  CDS            neo: KKA2_KLEPN - Also known as kan, nptII. Experimental evidence at protein level: Swiss-Prot protein existence level 1. Resistance to kanamycin, neomycin, paromomycin, ribostamycin, butirosin and gentamicin B. From Klebsiella pneumoniae.
   5984..6142    +  CDS            ble (fragment): BLE_KLEPN - Experimental evidence at protein level: Swiss-Prot protein existence level 1. Binding protein with a strong affinity to the bleomycin family of antibiotics. Binds to CL990; an antimitotic-antibiotic compound. From Klebsiella pneumoniae.
   6137..6258    +  polyA_signal   SV40 poly(A) signal: SV40 polyadenylation signal
   6331..6347    -  protein_bind   lac operator: The lac repressor binds to the lac operator to inhibit transcription in E. coli. This inhibition can be relieved by adding lactose or isopropyl-β-D-thiogalactopyranoside (IPTG). lac repressor encoded by lacI
   6355..6385    -  promoter       lac promoter: promoter for the E. coli lac operon
   6400..6421    -  protein_bind   CAP binding site: CAP binding activates transcription in the presence of cAMP. E. coli catabolite activator protein
   6434..6526    -  CDS            lacI (fragment): lac repressor; lacI; The lac repressor binds to the lac operator to inhibit transcription in E. coli. This inhibition can be relieved by adding lactose or isopropyl-β-D-thiogalactopyranoside (IPTG).
   6709..7297    -  rep_origin     ori: high-copy-number ColE1/pMB1/pBR322/pUC origin of replication
   7468..8328    -  CDS            AmpR: β-lactamase; bla; confers resistance to ampicillin, carbenicillin, and related antibiotics
   8329..13      -  promoter       AmpR promoter (across the origin): bla
