[The description below was written by a language model from this plasmid's Addgene catalogue record and pLannotate feature annotations shown in this document.]
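Description:
pcDNA3.1(+)-myc-OGA(GS-544)C181_NLS is a mammalian expression plasmid of about 8.4 kb built on the pcDNA3.1 backbone. It encodes an engineered form of human O-GlcNAcase (OGA), the enzyme that removes O-GlcNAc from modified proteins. The open reading frame of roughly 3 kb sits downstream of the human cytomegalovirus immediate-early enhancer and promoter and is terminated by the bovine growth hormone polyadenylation signal, an arrangement that gives strong constitutive transcription in transfected mammalian cells. A T7 promoter lies between the CMV promoter and the insert and can serve for in vitro transcription or as a sequencing primer site. According to the catalogue entry, the protein carries an N-terminal myc epitope for detection. The construct name points to a nuclear localization signal and to modifications labelled "GS-544" and "C181", but the record does not define these, and neither the tag nor the NLS is annotated separately in the feature table.

In E. coli the plasmid replicates from a high-copy ColE1/pUC-type origin and is selected with ampicillin through the β-lactamase gene. An f1 origin is also present and allows single-stranded DNA production. For mammalian cells, an SV40 early promoter drives the neomycin phosphotransferase gene, followed by an SV40 poly(A) signal, which permits G418 selection of stable lines. The small HIV LTR, ble, lacI and bom fragments in the feature table are most likely backbone remnants or annotation artefacts rather than functional parts. The associated publication concerns small-molecule-activated OGA for spatiotemporal removal of O-GlcNAc in live cells, which suggests this construct is used to target such an enzyme to the nucleus.
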