Addgene plasmid #193997: pcDNA3.1(+)-myc-OGA(GS-544)C181_NLS
Purpose: plasmid encoding myc-tagged OGA(GS-544)C181_NLS
Depositing lab: Christina Woo. Depositing organization: Harvard University. Publication: Small Molecule-Activated O-GlcNAcase for Spatiotemporal Removal of O-GlcNAc in Live Cells. Ge Y, Lu H, Yang B, Woo CM. ACS Chem Biol. 2023 Jan 4. doi: 10.1021/acschembio.2c00894. PubMed 36598936.
Backbone
  Vector backbone: pcDNA3.1
  Backbone size w/o insert (bp): 5400
  Total vector size (bp): 8412
  Vector type: Mammalian Expression
Growth in bacteria
  Bacterial resistance: Ampicillin, 100 μg/mL
  Growth temperature: 37°C
  Growth strain: DH5alpha
  Copy number: Unknown
Gene/Insert
  Gene/Insert name: myc-OGA(GS-544)C181_NLS
  Species: H. sapiens (human)
  Tag / fusion protein: myc (N terminal on insert)
Terms and licenses: Academic/Nonprofit Terms; Industry Terms: Not Available to Industry
How to cite: pcDNA3.1(+)-myc-OGA(GS-544)C181_NLS was a gift from Christina Woo (Addgene plasmid # 193997 ; http://n2t.net/addgene:193997 ; RRID:Addgene_193997)
